>Addgene plasmid #39181 | LIMK1 | depositor partial sequence | sequence record 49232 | LIMK1 sequence 1048 bps
CCATGGGCCACCATCATCATCATCATTCTTCTGGTGTAGATCTGGGTACCGAGAACCTGTACTTCCAATC
CATGCCACACCGCATCTTCCGGCCGTCGGACCTCATCCACGGGGAGGTGCTGGGCAAGGGCTGCTTCGGC
CAGGCTATCAAGGTGACACACCGTGAGACAGGTGAGGTGATGGTGATGAAGGAGCTGATCCGGTTCGACG
AGGAGACCCAGAGGACGTTCCTCAAGGAGGTGAAGGTCATGCGATGCCTGGAACACCCCAACGTGCTCAA
GTTCATCGGGGTGCTCTACAAGGACAAGAGGCTCAACTTCATCACTGAGTACATCAAGGGCGGCACGCTC
CGGGGCATCATCAAGAGCATGGACAGCCAGTACCCATGGAGCCAGAGAGTGAGCTTTGCCAAGGACATCG
CATCAGGGATGGCCTACCTCCACTCCATGAACATCATCCACCGAGACCTCAACTCCCACAACTGCCTGGT
CCGCGAGAACAAGAATGTGGTGGTGGCTGACTTCGGGCTGGCGCGTCTCATGGTGGACGAGAAGACTCAG
CCTGAGGGCCTGCGGAGCCTCAAGAAGCCAGACCGCAAGAAGCGCTACACCGTGGTGGGCAACCCCTACT
GGATGGCACCTGAGATGATCAACGGCCGCAGCTATGATGAGAAGGTGGATGTGTTCTCCTTTGGGATCGT
CCTGTGCGAGATCATCGGGCGGGTGAACGCAGACCCTGACTACCTGCCCCGCACCATGGACTTTGGCCTC
AACGTGCGAGGATTCCTGGACCGCTACTGCCCCCCAAACTGCCCCCCGAGCTTCTTCCCCATCACCGTGC
GCTGTTGCGATCTGGACCCCGAGAAGAGGCCATCCTTTGTGAAGCTGGAACACTGGCTGGAGACCCTCCG
CATGCACCTGGCCGGCCACCTGCCACTGGGCCCACAGCTGGAGCAGCTGGACAGAGGTTTCTGGGAGACC
TACCGGCGCGGCGAGAGCTGACAGTAAAGGTGGATACGGATCCGAATTCGAGCTCCGTCGACAAGCTT
