>Addgene plasmid #39181 | LIMK1 | addgene partial sequence | sequence record 64979 | fbac-1  5'-tattcataccgtcccacca-3'
CATGGGCCACCATCATCATCATCATTCTTCTGGTGTAGATCTGGGTACCGAGAACCTGTACTTCCAATCC
ATGCCACACCGCATCTTCCGGCCGTCGGACCTCATCCACGGGGAGGTGCTGGGCAAGGGCTGCTTCGGCC
AGGCTATCAAGGTGACACACCGTGAGACAGGTGAGGTGATGGTGATGAAGGAGCTGATCAGGTTCGACGA
GGAGACCCAGAGGACGTTCCTCAAGGAGGTGAAGGTCATGCGATGCCTGGAACACCCCAACGTGCTCAAG
TTCATCGGGGTGCTCTACAAGGACAAGAGGCTCAACTTCATCACTGAGTACATCAAGGGCGGCACGCTCC
GGGGCATCATCAAGAGCATGGACAGCCAGTACCCATGGAGCCAGAGAGTGAGCTTTGCCAAGGACATCGC
ATCAGGGATGGCCTACCTCCACTCCATGAACATCATCCACCGAGACCTCAACTCCCACAACTGCCTGGTC
CGCGAGAACAAGAATGTGGTGGTGGCTGACTTCGGGCTGGCGCGTCTCATGGTGGACGAGAAGACTCAGC
CTGAGGGCCTGCGGAGCCTCAAGAAGCCAGACCGCAAGAAGCGCTACACCGTGGTGGGCAACCCCTACTG
GATGGCACCTGAGATGATCAACGGCCGCAGCTATGATGAGAAGGTGGATGTGTTCTCCTTTGGGATCGTC
CTGTGCGAGATCATCGGGCGGGTGAACGCAGACCCTGACTACCTGCCCCGCACCATGGACTTTGGCCTCA
ACGTGCGAGGATTCCTGGACCGCTACTGCCCCCCAAACTGCCCCCCGAGCTTCTTCCCCATCACCGTGCG
CTGTTGCGATCTGGACCCCGAGAAGAGGCCATCCTTTGTGAAGCTGGAACACTGGCTGGAGACCCTCCGC
ATGCACCTGGCCGGCCACCTGCCACTGGGCCCACAGCTGGAGCAGCTGGACA
