[The description below was written by a language model from this plasmid's Addgene catalogue record.]
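Description:
LIMK1 is a baculovirus expression plasmid built on the pFB-LIC-Bse backbone from the SGC, a ligation-independent-cloning vector intended for producing recombinant proteins in insect cells. In bacteria it is maintained as a high-copy plasmid under ampicillin selection. No feature table accompanies the record, so details such as the replication origin, any transposition elements used to transfer the cassette into a baculoviral genome, and the polyadenylation signal are not documented here.

The insert is a fragment of about 1 kb of human LIM domain kinase 1 (isoform 1), introduced by ligation-independent cloning. The record cautions that it may not be the full open reading frame. At roughly 1 kb, the insert would encode only a truncated portion of the protein, as is common for crystallography constructs, although the exact boundaries and the domain covered are not stated. Expression is driven by the polyhedrin promoter, a very strong, very late baculoviral promoter that gives high protein yields in infected insect cells. The protein carries an N-terminal His tag followed by a TEV protease site, which allows capture by immobilised metal affinity chromatography and subsequent removal of the tag to leave near-native protein.

The stated purpose is baculovirus-mediated expression for structure determination, and the entry lists an associated Protein Data Bank structure among the insert's alternative names, suggesting that protein from this construct was used to solve a LIMK1 structure. It is suited to preparing purified LIMK1 fragment for crystallographic, biophysical or biochemical work.
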