Addgene plasmid #39181: LIMK1
Purpose: Baculovirus expression for structure determination; may not be full ORF
Depositing lab: Nicola Burgess-Brown. Depositing organization: University of Oxford.
Backbone
  Vector backbone: pFB-LIC-Bse
  Backbone manufacturer: SGC
  Vector type: Baculovirus Expression
Growth in bacteria
  Bacterial resistance: Ampicillin, 100 μg/mL
  Growth temperature: 37°C
  Growth strain: Mach1
  Copy number: High Copy
Gene/Insert
  Gene/Insert name: LIMK1 (alt names: LIM domain kinase 1 [isoform 1]; PDB:3S95)
  Species: H. sapiens (human)
  Insert size (bp): 1048
  Entrez Gene: LIMK1 (a.k.a. LIMK, LIMK-1)
  Promoter: polyhedrin
  Tag / fusion protein: His Tev (N terminal on insert)
  Cloning method: Ligation Independent Cloning
  Sequencing primers: 5′ Fbac-1; 3′ Fbac-2
Terms and licenses: Academic/Nonprofit Terms; Industry Terms: Not Available to Industry
How to cite: LIMK1 was a gift from Nicola Burgess-Brown (Addgene plasmid # 39181 ; http://n2t.net/addgene:39181 ; RRID:Addgene_39181)
